>Addgene plasmid #42799 | TAL3336 | depositor partial sequence | sequence record 57919 | TAL3336 sequence 2430 bps
TCTAGAGCTAGCACCATGGACTACAAAGACCATGACGGTGATTATAAAGATCATGACATCGATTACAAGG
ATGACGATGACAAGATGGCCCCCAAGAAGAAGAGGAAGGTGGGCATTCACCGCGGGGTACCTATGGTGGA
CTTGAGGACACTCGGTTATTCGCAACAGCAACAGGAGAAAATCAAGCCTAAGGTCAGGAGCACCGTCGCG
CAACACCACGAGGCGCTTGTGGGGCATGGCTTCACTCATGCGCATATTGTCGCGCTTTCACAGCACCCTG
CGGCGCTTGGGACGGTGGCTGTCAAATACCAAGATATGATTGCGGCCCTGCCCGAAGCCACGCACGAGGC
AATTGTAGGGGTCGGTAAACAGTGGTCGGGAGCGCGAGCACTTGAGGCGCTGCTGACTGTGGCGGGTGAG
CTTAGGGGGCCTCCGCTCCAGCTCGACACCGGGCAGCTGCTGAAGATCGCGAAGAGAGGGGGAGTAACAG
CGGTAGAGGCAGTGCACGCCTGGCGCAATGCGCTCACCGGGGCCCCCTTGAACCTGACCCCAGACCAGGT
AGTCGCAATCGCGTCACATGACGGGGGAAAGCAAGCCCTGGAAACCGTGCAAAGGTTGTTGCCGGTCCTT
TGTCAAGACCACGGCCTTACACCGGAGCAAGTCGTGGCCATTGCATCCCACGACGGTGGCAAACAGGCTC
TTGAGACGGTTCAGAGACTTCTCCCAGTTCTCTGTCAAGCCCACGGGCTGACTCCCGATCAAGTTGTAGC
GATTGCGTCCAACGGTGGAGGGAAACAAGCATTGGAGACTGTCCAACGGCTCCTTCCCGTGTTGTGTCAA
GCCCACGGTTTGACGCCTGCACAAGTGGTCGCCATCGCCAGCCATGATGGCGGTAAGCAGGCGCTGGAAA
CAGTACAGCGCCTGCTGCCTGTACTGTGCCAGGATCATGGACTGACCCCAGACCAGGTAGTCGCAATCGC
GTCGAACATTGGGGGAAAGCAAGCCCTGGAAACCGTGCAAAGGTTGTTGCCGGTCCTTTGTCAAGACCAC
GGCCTTACACCGGAGCAAGTCGTGGCCATTGCATCCCACGACGGTGGCAAACAGGCTCTTGAGACGGTTC
AGAGACTTCTCCCAGTTCTCTGTCAAGCCCACGGGCTGACTCCCGATCAAGTTGTAGCGATTGCGTCGAA
CATTGGAGGGAAACAAGCATTGGAGACTGTCCAACGGCTCCTTCCCGTGTTGTGTCAAGCCCACGGTTTG
ACGCCTGCACAAGTGGTCGCCATCGCCTCGAATGGCGGCGGTAAGCAGGCGCTGGAAACAGTACAGCGCC
TGCTGCCTGTACTGTGCCAGGATCATGGACTGACCCCAGACCAGGTAGTCGCAATCGCGTCAAACGGAGG
GGGAAAGCAAGCCCTGGAAACCGTGCAAAGGTTGTTGCCGGTCCTTTGTCAAGACCACGGCCTTACACCG
GAGCAAGTCGTGGCCATTGCAAGCAATGGGGGTGGCAAACAGGCTCTTGAGACGGTTCAGAGACTTCTCC
CAGTTCTCTGTCAAGCCCACGGGCTGACTCCCGATCAAGTTGTAGCGATTGCGTCGCATGACGGAGGGAA
ACAAGCATTGGAGACTGTCCAACGGCTCCTTCCCGTGTTGTGTCAAGCCCACGGTTTGACGCCTGCACAA
GTGGTCGCCATCGCCAACAACAACGGCGGTAAGCAGGCGCTGGAAACAGTACAGCGCCTGCTGCCTGTAC
TGTGCCAGGATCATGGACTGACCCCAGACCAGGTAGTCGCAATCGCGTCAAACGGAGGGGGAAAGCAAGC
CCTGGAAACCGTGCAAAGGTTGTTGCCGGTCCTTTGTCAAGACCACGGCCTTACACCGGAGCAAGTCGTG
GCCATTGCAAGCAATGGGGGTGGCAAACAGGCTCTTGAGACGGTTCAGAGACTTCTCCCAGTTCTCTGTC
AAGCCCACGGGCTGACTCCCGATCAAGTTGTAGCGATTGCGTCCAACGGTGGAGGGAAACAAGCATTGGA
GACTGTCCAACGGCTCCTTCCCGTGTTGTGTCAAGCCCACGGTTTGACGCCTGCACAAGTGGTCGCCATC
GCCAGCCATGATGGCGGTAAGCAGGCGCTGGAAACAGTACAGCGCCTGCTGCCTGTACTGTGCCAGGATC
ATGGACTGACACCCGAACAGGTGGTCGCCATTGCTTCCCACGACGGAGGACGGCCAGCCTTGGAGTCCAT
CGTAGCCCAATTGTCCAGGCCCGATCCCGCGTTGGCTGCGTTAACGAATGACCATCTGGTGGCGTTGGCA
TGTCTTGGTGGACGACCCGCGCTCGATGCAGTCAAAAAGGGTCTGCCTCATGCTCCCGCATTGATCAAAA
GAACCAACCGGCGGATTCCCGAGAGAACTTCCCATCGAGTCGCGGGATCC
