>Addgene plasmid #42799 | TAL3336 | addgene partial sequence | sequence record 60789 | JDS-TALEN-F 5'-TAGGGGTCGGTAAACAGTGG-3'
TGTGGCGGGTGAGCTTAGGGGGCCTCCGCTCCAGCTCGACACCGGGCAGCTGCTGAAGATCGCGAAGAGA
GGGGGAGTAACAGCGGTAGAGGCAGTGCACGCCTGGCGCAATGCGCTCACCGGGGCCCCCTTGAACCTGA
CCCCAGACCAGGTAGTCGCAATCGCGTCACATGACGGGGGAAAGCAAGCCCTGGAAACCGTGCAAAGGTT
GTTGCCGGTCCTTTGTCAAGACCACGGCCTTACACCGGAGCAAGTCGTGGCCATTGCATCCCACGACGGT
GGCAAACAGGCTCTTGAGACGGTTCAGAGACTTCTCCCAGTTCTCTGTCAAGCCCACGGGCTGACTCCCG
ATCAAGTTGTAGCGATTGCGTCCAACGGTGGAGGGAAACAAGCATTGGAGACTGTCCAACGGCTCCTTCC
CGTGTTGTGTCAAGCCCACGGTTTGACGCCTGCACAAGTGGTCGCCATCGCCAGCCATGATGGCGGTAAG
CAGGCGCTGGAAACAGTACAGCGCCTGCTGCCTGTACTGTGCCAGGATCATGGACTGACCCCAGACCAGG
TAGTCGCAATCGCGTCGAACATTGGGGGAAAGCAAGCCCTGGAAACCGTGCAAAGGTTGTTGCCGGTCCT
TTGTCAAGACCACGGCCTTACACCGGAGCAAGTCGTGGCCATTGCATCCCACGACGGTGGCAAACAGGCT
CTTGAGACGGTTCAGAGACTTCTCCCAGTTCTCTGTCAAGCCCACGGGCTGACTCCCGATCAAGTTGTAG
CGATTGCGTCGAACATTGGAGGGAAACAAGCATTGGAGACTGTCCAACGGCTCCTTCCCGTGTTGTGTCA
AGCCCACGGTTTGACGCCTGCACAAGTGGTCGCCATCGCCTCGAATGGCGGCGGTAAGCAGGCGCTGGAA
ACAGTACAGCGCCTGCTGCCTGTACTGTGCCAGGATCATG
