[The description below was written by a language model from this plasmid's Addgene catalogue record.]
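Description:
TAL3336 is a TALEN expression plasmid encoding the "left" half of a nuclease pair designed to target the zebrafish (D. rerio) gene pcolce2b (also known as zgc:63590). It is built on the JDS71 backbone, a roughly 6.4 kb TALEN framework vector classed as a mammalian expression vector that also carries a T7 promoter. A custom array of about 1.6 kb was inserted into this backbone by restriction cloning, and the cloning sites at both junctions were destroyed in the process. Although the insert is catalogued under the target gene's name, the naming, the backbone fusions and the stated target binding site indicate that it is an engineered TAL effector repeat array that recognises a defined 18-nucleotide site in pcolce2b, not the zebrafish coding sequence itself. The plasmid is maintained at high copy in E. coli under ampicillin selection.

The backbone places a 3X FLAG tag at the N terminus of the repeat array and a wild-type FokI nuclease domain at its C terminus, so the finished open reading frame encodes an epitope-tagged TALE–FokI fusion. A CMV promoter drives expression in transfected cells. The T7 designation implies the construct can also act as a template for in vitro transcription, which would yield mRNA suitable for embryo injection, though the record does not spell this out. Because FokI cleaves as a dimer, this left monomer is meant to be used with a matching right-hand TALEN that binds the opposite strand nearby. Together they make a double-strand break whose error-prone repair disrupts the gene, in line with the associated work on targeted gene disruption in zebrafish somatic cells. No feature table was provided, so other backbone elements such as the replication origin and polyadenylation signal are not documented here.
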