Addgene plasmid #42799: TAL3336
Depositing lab: Keith Joung. Depositing organization: Massachusetts General Hospital. Publication: Targeted gene disruption in somatic zebrafish cells using engineered TALENs. Sander JD, Cade L, Khayter C, Reyon D, Peterson RT, Joung JK, Yeh JR. Nat Biotechnol. 2011 Aug 5;29(8):697-8. doi: 10.1038/nbt.1934. PubMed 21822241.
Backbone
  Vector backbone: JDS71
  Backbone manufacturer: Addgene plasmid #32287
  Backbone size w/o insert (bp): 6447
  Vector type: Mammalian Expression ; T7
Growth in bacteria
  Bacterial resistance: Ampicillin, 100 μg/mL
  Growth temperature: 37°C
  Growth strain: XL1 Blue
  Copy number: High Copy
Gene/Insert
  Gene/Insert name: ZebrafishCommunity-pcolce2b-left (alt name: pcolce2b)
  Species: D. rerio (zebrafish)
  Insert size (bp): 1640
  Entrez Gene: pcolce2b (a.k.a. zgc:63590)
  Promoter: CMV
  Tag / fusion protein: 3X Flag (N terminal on backbone); WT FOKI (C terminal on backbone)
  Cloning method: Restriction Enzyme; 5′ cloning site N/A (destroyed during cloning); 3′ cloning site N/A (destroyed during cloning)
  Sequencing primers: 5′ CMV-F; 3′ BGH-rev
Terms and licenses: Academic/Nonprofit Terms; Industry Terms: Not Available to Industry
Depositor comments: Target binding site: TCCTCACATTTCGTTTCC It is strongly recommended that users perform a diagnostic digest to verify this plasmid prior to use. For example, a double digest of the plasmid with BamHI and KpnI should result in two bands at 2.3kb and 5.8kb.
How to cite: TAL3336 was a gift from Keith Joung (Addgene plasmid # 42799 ; http://n2t.net/addgene:42799 ; RRID:Addgene_42799)
